>Addgene plasmid #206366 | pHAGE2-TetO-miniSOX | addgene full sequence | sequence record 409997 | Addgene NGS Result
TGGAAGGGCTAATTCACTCCCAAAGAAGACAAGATATCCTTGATCTGTGGATCTACCACACACAAGGCTA
CTTCCCTGATTAGCAGAACTACACACCAGGGCCAGGGGTCAGATATCCACTGACCTTTGGATGGTGCTAC
AAGCTAGTACCAGTTGAGCCAGATAAGGTAGAAGAGGCCAATAAAGGAGAGAACACCAGCTTGTTACACC
CTGTGAGCCTGCATGGGATGGATGACCCGGAGAGAGAAGTGTTAGAGTGGAGGTTTGACAGCCGCCTAGC
ATTTCATCACGTGGCCCGAGAGCTGCATCCGGAGTACTTCAAGAACTGCTGATATCGAGCTTGCTACAAG
GGACTTTCCGCTGGGGACTTTCCAGGGAGGCGTGGCCTGGGCGGGACTGGGGAGTGGCGAGCCCTCAGAT
CCTGCATATAAGCAGCTGCTTTTTGCCTGTACTGGGTCTCTCTGGTTAGACCAGATCTGAGCCTGGGAGC
TCTCTGGCTAACTAGGGAACCCACTGCTTAAGCCTCAATAAAGCTTGCCTTGAGTGCTTCAAGTAGTGTG
TGCCCGTCTGTTGTGTGACTCTGGTAACTAGAGATCCCTCAGACCCTTTTAGTCAGTGTGGAAAATCTCT
AGCAGTGGCGCCCGAACAGGGACTTGAAAGCGAAAGGGAAACCAGAGGAGCTCTCTCGACGCAGGACTCG
GCTTGCTGAAGCGCGCACGGCAAGAGGCGAGGGGCGGCGACTGGTGAGTACGCCAAAAATTTTGACTAGC
GGAGGCTAGAAGGAGAGAGATGGGTGCGAGAGCGTCAGTATTAAGCGGGGGAGAATTAGATCGCGATGGG
AAAAAATTCGGTTAAGGCCAGGGGGAAAGAAAAAATATAAATTAAAACATATAGTATGGGCAAGCAGGGA
GCTAGAACGATTCGCAGTTAATCCTGGCCTGTTAGAAACATCAGAAGGCTGTAGACAAATACTGGGACAG
CTACAACCATCCCTTCAGACAGGATCAGAAGAACTTAGATCATTATATAATACAGTAGCAACCCTCTATT
GTGTGCATCAAAGGATAGAGATAAAAGACACCAAGGAAGCTTTAGACAAGATAGAGGAAGAGCAAAACAA
AAGTAAGACCACCGCACAGCAAGCGGCCGGCCGCTGATCTTCAGACCTGGAGGAGGAGATATGAGGGACA
ATTGGAGAAGTGAATTATATAAATATAAAGTAGTAAAAATTGAACCATTAGGAGTAGCACCCACCAAGGC
AAAGAGAAGAGTGGTGCAGAGAGAAAAAAGAGCAGTGGGAATAGGAGCTTTGTTCCTTGGGTTCTTGGGA
GCAGCAGGAAGCACTATGGGCGCAGCGTCAATGACGCTGACGGTACAGGCCAGACAATTATTGTCTGGTA
TAGTGCAGCAGCAGAACAATTTGCTGAGGGCTATTGAGGCGCAACAGCATCTGTTGCAACTCACAGTCTG
GGGCATCAAGCAGCTCCAGGCAAGAATCCTGGCTGTGGAAAGATACCTAAAGGATCAACAGCTCCTGGGG
ATTTGGGGTTGCTCTGGAAAACTCATTTGCACCACTGCTGTGCCTTGGAATGCTAGTTGGAGTAATAAAT
CTCTGGAACAGATTTGGAATCACACGACCTGGATGGAGTGGGACAGAGAAATTAACAATTACACAAGCTT
AATACACTCCTTAATTGAAGAATCGCAAAACCAGCAAGAAAAGAATGAACAAGAATTATTGGAATTAGAT
AAATGGGCAAGTTTGTGGAATTGGTTTAACATAACAAATTGGCTGTGGTATATAAAATTATTCATAATGA
TAGTAGGAGGCTTGGTAGGTTTAAGAATAGTTTTTGCTGTACTTTCTATAGTGAATAGAGTTAGGCAGGG
ATATTCACCATTATCGTTTCAGACCCACCTCCCAACCCCGAGGGGACCCGACAGGCCCGAAGGAATAGAA
GAAGAAGGTGGAGAGAGAGACAGAGACAGATCCATTCGATTAGTGAACGGATCTCGACGGTATCGCCGAA
TTCACAAATGGCAGTATTCATCCACAATTTTAAAAGAAAAGGGGGGATTGGGGGGTACAGTGCAGGGGAA
AGAATAGTAGACATAATAGCAACAGACATACAAACTAAAGAATTACAAAAACAAATTACAAAAATTCAAA
ATTTTCGGGTTTATTACAGGGACAGCAGAGATCCAGTTTGGACTAGTCCACACCCTAACTGACACACTCG
AGTTTACCACTCCCTATCAGTGATAGAGAAAAGTGAAAGTCGAGTTTACCACTCCCTATCAGTGATAGAG
AAAAGTGAAAGTCGAGTTTACCACTCCCTATCAGTGATAGAGAAAAGTGAAAGTCGAGTTTACCACTCCC
TATCAGTGATAGAGAAAAGTGAAAGTCGAGTTTACCACTCCCTATCAGTGATAGAGAAAAGTGAAAGTCG
AGTTTACCACTCCCTATCAGTGATAGAGAAAAGTGAAAGTCGAGTTTACCACTCCCTATCAGTGATAGAG
AAAAGTGAAAGTCGAGCTCGGTACCCGGGTCGAGGTAGGCATGTACGGTGGGAGGCCTATATAAGCAGAG
CTCGTTTAGTGAACCGTCAGATCGCCTGGAGACGCCATCCACGCTGTTTTGACCTCCATAGAAGACACCG
GGACCGATCCAGCCTGCGGCCACCACCGGTATGTCTCGCATCCGGCGGCCGATGAACGCCTTTATGGTGT
GGGCCAAAGACGAACGCAAGCGGTTGGCACAGCAGAACCCAGATCTGCACAACGCAGAGCTAAGCAAGAT
GCTAGGCAAGTCTTGGAAGGCGTTGACCTTTGCAGAGAAGCGGCCCTTCAATGAAGAGGCCGTGCGGCTG
CGCGTGCAGCATATGCAGGACCACCCCAACTACAAGTACCGGCCGCGGCGGCGCAAGCAGGTGAAGCGCA
TGAAGCGGGTGGAGGGAGGCTTCCTGCACGCTCTCGTCGAGCCCCAGGCCGGCGCGCTTGGTCCCGAGGG
CGGCCGCGTGGCCATGGATGGCCTGGGTCTGCCTTTCCCGGAGCCGGGCTATCCGGCCGGTCCTCCGCTG
ATGTCTCCGCACATGGGCCCCCACTATCGGGACTGCCAGGGACTGGGCGCTCCCGCGCTCGACGGCTACC
CTCTGCCCACTCCGGACACATCCCCGCTGGATGGCGTGGAGCAGGACCCGGCTTTCTTTGCAGCCCCGCT
GCCAGGGGACTGCCCGGCGGCCGGCACCTACACTTACGCTCCAGTCTCGGACTATGCAGTGTCCGTAGAG
CCGCCCGCTGGCCCCATGCGAGTGGGGCCGGACCCCTCGGGCCCTGCGATGCCGGGGATCCTGGCGCCCC
CCAGCGCTCTGCACCTGTACTACGGCGCGATGGGCTCGCCCGCCGCAAGTGCGGGGCGCGGTTTCCACGC
GCAACCCCAGCAGCCGCTGCAACCGCAGGCAGAGCTCCTAGGGGAGGTGGACCGCACGGAATTCGAACAG
TATCTGCCCTTTGTGTATAAGCCCGAGATGGGTCTTCCCTACCAGGGACACGACTGCGGAGTGAACCTCT
AAGTCGACATCGATAGATCCTAATCAACCTCTGGATTACAAAATTTGTGAAAGATTGACTGGTATTCTTA
ACTATGTTGCTCCTTTTACGCTATGTGGATACGCTGCTTTAATGCCTTTGTATCATGCTATTGCTTCCCG
TATGGCTTTCATTTTCTCCTCCTTGTATAAATCCTGGTTGCTGTCTCTTTATGAGGAGTTGTGGCCCGTT
GTCAGGCAACGTGGCGTGGTGTGCACTGTGTTTGCTGACGCAACCCCCACTGGTTGGGGCATTGCCACCA
CCTGTCAGCTCCTTTCCGGGACTTTCGCTTTCCCCCTCCCTATTGCCACGGCGGAACTCATCGCCGCCTG
CCTTGCCCGCTGCTGGACAGGGGCTCGGCTGTTGGGCACTGACAATTCCGTGGTGTTGTCGGGGAAATCA
TCGTCCTTTCCTTGGCTGCTCGCCTGTGTTGCCACCTGGATTCTGCGCGGGACGTCCTTCTGCTACGTCC
CTTCGGCCCTCAATCCAGCGGACCTTCCTTCCCGCGGCCTGCTGCCGGCTCTGCGGCCTCTTCCGCGTCT
TCGCCTTCGCCCTCAGACGAGTCGGATCTCCCTTTGGGCCGCCTCCCCGCCTGGTACCTTTAAGACCAAT
GACTTACAAGGCAGCTGTAGATCTTAGCCACTTTTTAAAAGAAAAGGGGGGACTGGAAGGGCTAATTCAC
TCCCAACGAAGACAAGATCACCTGCAGGACAGGCGCGCCATAACTTCGTATAGCATACATTATACGAAGT
TATCTGCTTTTTGCTTGTACTGGGTCTCTCTGGTTAGACCAGATCTGAGCCTGGGAGCTCTCTGGCTAAC
TAGGGAACCCACTGCTTAAGCCTCAATAAAGCTTGCCTTGAGTGCTTCAAGTAGTGTGTGCCCGTCTGTT
GTGTGACTCTGGTAACTAGAGATCCCTCAGACCCTTTTAGTCAGTGTGGAAAATCTCTAGCACCCGGGCG
ATTAAGGAAAGGGCTAGATCATTCTTGAAGACGAAAGGGCCTCGTGATACGCCTATTTTTATAGGTTAAT
GTCATGATAATAATGGTTTCTTAGACGTCAGGTGGCACTTTTCGGGGAAATGTGCGCGGAACCCCTATTT
GTTTATTTTTCTAAATACATTCAAATATGTATCCGCTCATGAGACAATAACCCTGATAAATGCTTCAATA
ATATTGAAAAAGGAAGAGTATGAGTATTCAACATTTCCGTGTCGCCCTTATTCCCTTTTTTGCGGCATTT
TGCCTTCCTGTTTTTGCTCACCCAGAAACGCTGGTGAAAGTAAAAGATGCTGAAGATCAGTTGGGTGCAC
GAGTGGGTTACATCGAACTGGATCTCAACAGCGGTAAGATCCTTGAGAGTTTTCGCCCCGAAGAACGTTT
TCCAATGATGAGCACTTTTAAAGTTCTGCTATGTGGCGCGGTATTATCCCGTGTTGACGCCGGGCAAGAG
CAACTCGGTCGCCGCATACACTATTCTCAGAATGACTTGGTTGAGTACTCACCAGTCACAGAAAAGCATC
TTACGGATGGCATGACAGTAAGAGAATTATGCAGTGCTGCCATAACCATGAGTGATAACACTGCGGCCAA
CTTACTTCTGACAACGATCGGAGGACCGAAGGAGCTAACCGCTTTTTTGCACAACATGGGGGATCATGTA
ACTCGCCTTGATCGTTGGGAACCGGAGCTGAATGAAGCCATACCAAACGACGAGCGTGACACCACGATGC
CTGTAGCAATGGCAACAACGTTGCGCAAACTATTAACTGGCGAACTACTTACTCTAGCTTCCCGGCAACA
ATTAATAGACTGGATGGAGGCGGATAAAGTTGCAGGACCACTTCTGCGCTCGGCCCTTCCGGCTGGCTGG
TTTATTGCTGATAAATCTGGAGCCGGTGAGCGTGGGTCTCGCGGTATCATTGCAGCACTGGGGCCAGATG
GTAAGCCCTCCCGTATCGTAGTTATCTACACGACGGGGAGTCAGGCAACTATGGATGAACGAAATAGACA
GATCGCTGAGATAGGTGCCTCACTGATTAAGCATTGGTAACTGTCAGACCAAGTTTACTCATATATACTT
TAGATTGATTTAAAACTTCATTTTTAATTTAAAAGGATCTAGGTGAAGATCCTTTTTGATAATCTCATGA
CCAAAATCCCTTAACGTGAGTTTTCGTTCCACTGAGCGTCAGACCCCGTAGAAAAGATCAAAGGATCTTC
TTGAGATCCTTTTTTTCTGCGCGTAATCTGCTGCTTGCAAACAAAAAAACCACCGCTACCAGCGGTGGTT
TGTTTGCCGGATCAAGAGCTACCAACTCTTTTTCCGAAGGTAACTGGCTTCAGCAGAGCGCAGATACCAA
ATACTGTTCTTCTAGTGTAGCCGTAGTTAGGCCACCACTTCAAGAACTCTGTAGCACCGCCTACATACCT
CGCTCTGCTAATCCTGTTACCAGTGGCTGCTGCCAGTGGCGATAAGTCGTGTCTTACCGGGTTGGACTCA
AGACGATAGTTACCGGATAAGGCGCAGCGGTCGGGCTGAACGGGGGGTTCGTGCACACAGCCCAGCTTGG
AGCGAACGACCTACACCGAACTGAGATACCTACAGCGTGAGCTATGAGAAAGCGCCACGCTTCCCGAAGG
GAGAAAGGCGGACAGGTATCCGGTAAGCGGCAGGGTCGGAACAGGAGAGCGCACGAGGGAGCTTCCAGGG
GGAAACGCCTGGTATCTTTATAGTCCTGTCGGGTTTCGCCACCTCTGACTTGAGCGTCGATTTTTGTGAT
GCTCGTCAGGGGGGCGGAGCCTATGGAAAAACGCCAGCAACGCGGCCTTTTTACGGTTCCTGGCCTTTTG
CTGGCCTTTTGCTCACATGTTCTTTCCTGCGTTATCCCCTGATTCTGTGGATAACCGTATTACCGCCTTT
GAGTGAGCTGATACCGCTCGCCGCAGCCGAACGACCGAGCGCAGCGAGTCAGTGAGCGAGGAAGCGGAAG
AGCGCCCAATACGCAAACCGCCTCTCCCCGCGCGTTGGCCGATTCATTAATGCAGCAAGCTCATGGCTGA
CTAATTTTTTTTATTTATGCAGAGGCCGAGGCCGCCTCGGCCTCTGAGCTATTCCAGAAGTAGTGAGGAG
GCTTTTTTGGAGGCCTAGGCTTTTGCAAAAAGCTCCCCGTGGCACGACAGGTTTCCCGACTGGAAAGCGG
GCAGTGAGCGCAACGCAATTAATGTGAGTTAGCTCACTCATTAGGCACCCCAGGCTTTACACTTTATGCT
TCCGGCTCGTATGTTGTGTGGAATTGTGAGCGGATAACAATTTCACACAGGAAACAGCTATGACATGATT
ACGAATTTCACAAATAAAGCATTTTTTTCACTGCATTCTAGTTGTGGTTTGTCCAAACTCATCAATGTAT
CTTATCATGTCTGGATCAACTGGATAACTCAAGCTAACCAAAATCATCCCAAACTTCCCACCCCATACCC
TATTACCACTGCCAATTACCTGTGGTTTCATTTACTCTAAACCTGTGATTCCTCTGAATTATTTTCATTT
TAAAGAAATTGTATTTGTTAAATATGTACTACAAACTTAGTAGT
Features (pLannotate 1.2.2; 27 found; start..end, strand, type, name):
    377..634     +  LTR            5' LTR (truncated): truncated 5' long terminal repeat (LTR) from HIV-1
    681..806     +  misc_feature   HIV-1 Ψ: packaging signal of human immunodeficiency virus type 1
    790..1128    +  CDS            HIV-1 gag (fragment): gag protein from human immunodeficiency virus 1; gag
   1303..1536    +  misc_feature   RRE: The Rev response element (RRE) of HIV-1 allows for Rev-dependent mRNA export from the nucleus to the cytoplasm.
   1913..2013    +  CDS            Rev (fragment): human immunodeficiency virus 1 (HIV-1) Rev protein; rev; enhances nuclear export of unspliced and incompletely spliced viral mRNAs
   2058..2175    +  misc_feature   cPPT/CTS: central polypurine tract and central termination sequence of HIV-1
   2217..2237    -  promoter       SV40 promoter (fragment): SV40 enhancer and early promoter
   2251..2521    +  protein_bind   tetracycline response element: contains seven copies of the tetracycline operator tetO tetracycline repressor TetR
   2532..2549    +  misc_feature   MCS (fragment): pUC18/19 multiple cloning site
   2549..2616    +  promoter       tight TRE promoter (fragment): Tet-responsive promoter PTight, consisting of seven tet operator sequences followed by the minimal CMV promoter
   2673..3569    +  CDS            Sox17 (fragment): SOX17_MOUSE - Also known as Sox-17. Experimental evidence at protein level: Swiss-Prot protein existence level 1. [Isoform 2]: Has no DNA-binding activity, and does not function as transcriptional activator. From Mus musculus (Mouse).
   3592..4180    +  misc_feature   WPRE: woodchuck hepatitis virus posttranscriptional regulatory element
   4233..4252    +  misc_feature   cPPT/CTS (fragment): central polypurine tract and central termination sequence of HIV-1
   4254..4289    +  LTR            3' LTR (ΔU3) (fragment): self-inactivating 3' long terminal repeat (LTR) from HIV-1
   4310..4343    +  protein_bind   loxP: Cre-mediated recombination occurs in the 8-bp core sequence (GCATACAT). Cre recombinase
   4362..4542    +  LTR            5' LTR (truncated): truncated 5' long terminal repeat (LTR) from HIV-1
   4675..4779    +  promoter       AmpR promoter: bla
   4780..5640    +  CDS            AmpR: β-lactamase; bla; confers resistance to ampicillin, carbenicillin, and related antibiotics
   5811..6399    +  rep_origin     ori: high-copy-number ColE1/pMB1/pBR322/pUC origin of replication
   6582..6636    +  CDS            lacI (fragment): lac repressor; lacI; The lac repressor binds to the lac operator to inhibit transcription in E. coli. This inhibition can be relieved by adding lactose or isopropyl-β-D-thiogalactopyranoside (IPTG).
   6642..6735    +  rep_origin     SV40 ori (fragment): SV40 origin of replication
   6760..6797    +  CDS            lacI (fragment): lac repressor; lacI; The lac repressor binds to the lac operator to inhibit transcription in E. coli. This inhibition can be relieved by adding lactose or isopropyl-β-D-thiogalactopyranoside (IPTG).
   6810..6831    +  protein_bind   CAP binding site: CAP binding activates transcription in the presence of cAMP. E. coli catabolite activator protein
   6846..6876    +  promoter       lac promoter: promoter for the E. coli lac operon
   6884..6900    +  protein_bind   lac operator: The lac repressor binds to the lac operator to inhibit transcription in E. coli. This inhibition can be relieved by adding lactose or isopropyl-β-D-thiogalactopyranoside (IPTG). lac repressor encoded by lacI
   6934..7017    +  polyA_signal   SV40 poly(A) signal (fragment): SV40 polyadenylation signal
   7184..329     +  CDS            nef (fragment) (across the origin): NEF_HV1BR - Experimental evidence at protein level: Swiss-Prot protein existence level 1. Extracellular Nef protein targets CD4(+) T-lymphocytes for apoptosis by interacting with CXCR4 surface receptors (PubMed:14990729). From Human immunodeficiency virus type 1 group M subtype B (isolate BRU/LAI) (HIV-1).
