[The description below was written by a language model from this plasmid's Addgene catalogue record and pLannotate feature annotations shown in this document.]
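Description:
pHAGE2-TetO-miniSOX is an HIV-1-based lentiviral transfer plasmid of about 7.2 kb, built on the pHAGE2-TetO backbone for tetracycline/doxycycline-regulated expression of miniSOX in mammalian cells. It is propagated in E. coli as a high-copy plasmid through a ColE1/pUC-type origin and selected with ampicillin via the β-lactamase gene. A recombination-deficient host strain is recorded, as is usual for LTR-containing vectors. Small remnants of lac regulatory sequences, an SV40 origin and an SV40 poly(A) signal are annotated in the bacterial backbone region.

The viral portion carries a truncated 5' LTR, the Ψ packaging signal with an adjoining gag fragment, the Rev response element for Rev-dependent nuclear export of the genomic RNA, and the cPPT/CTS. Downstream lies a tetracycline response element with seven tetO repeats joined to a minimal CMV promoter, so transcription of the insert depends on a Tet transactivator. The plasmid does not encode this transactivator, so it must be supplied separately. The insert is annotated as an approximately 900 bp fragment of mouse Sox17, consistent with miniSOX being a shortened, engineered SOX17 derivative, although the record does not state which regions were retained or altered. A WPRE follows to enhance transcript stability and expression. The 3' LTR is of the self-inactivating ΔU3 type and contains a loxP site. After reverse transcription this site would be copied to both ends of the provirus, in principle permitting Cre-mediated excision of the integrated cassette.

The stated purpose is lentivirus generation for miniSOX expression in mammalian cells. The associated study examined engineered SOX17 variants in pluripotency induction and maintenance. No mammalian selection marker or reporter is annotated.
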