Addgene plasmid #206366: pHAGE2-TetO-miniSOX
Purpose: Expresses miniSOX in mammalian cells, for lentivirus generation.
Depositing lab: Ralf Jauch. Depositing organization: University of Hong Kong. Publication: Evaluation of the determinants for improved pluripotency induction and maintenance by engineered SOX17. Hu H, Ho DHH, Tan DS, MacCarthy CM, Yu CH, Weng M, Scholer HR, Jauch R. Nucleic Acids Res. 2023 Aug 23:gkad597. doi: 10.1093/nar/gkad597. PubMed 37607832.
Backbone
  Vector backbone: pHAGE2-TetO
  Vector type: Lentiviral
Growth in bacteria
  Bacterial resistance: Ampicillin, 100 μg/mL
  Growth temperature: 37°C
  Growth strain: NEB Stable
  Copy number: High Copy
Gene/Insert
  Gene/Insert name: miniSOX
  Species: M. musculus (mouse)
  Cloning method: Restriction Enzyme; 5′ cloning site unknown (unknown if destroyed)
Terms and licenses: Academic/Nonprofit Terms; Industry Terms: Not Available to Industry
How to cite: pHAGE2-TetO-miniSOX was a gift from Ralf Jauch (Addgene plasmid # 206366 ; http://n2t.net/addgene:206366 ; RRID:Addgene_206366)
