>Addgene plasmid #206366 | pHAGE2-TetO-miniSOX | depositor partial sequence | sequence record 401608 | miniSOX
ATGTCTCGCATCCGGCGGCCGATGAACGCCTTTATGGTGTGGGCCAAAGACGAACGCAAGCGGTTGGCAC
AGCAGAACCCAGATCTGCACAACGCAGAGCTAAGCAAGATGCTAGGCAAGTCTTGGAAGGCGTTGACCTT
TGCAGAGAAGCGGCCCTTCAATGAAGAGGCCGTGCGGCTGCGCGTGCAGCATATGCAGGACCACCCCAAC
TACAAGTACCGGCCGCGGCGGCGCAAGCAGGTGAAGCGCATGAAGCGGGTGGAGGGAGGCTTCCTGCACG
CTCTCGTCGAGCCCCAGGCCGGCGCGCTTGGTCCCGAGGGCGGCCGCGTGGCCATGGATGGCCTGGGTCT
GCCTTTCCCGGAGCCGGGCTATCCGGCCGGTCCTCCGCTGATGTCTCCGCACATGGGCCCCCACTATCGG
GACTGCCAGGGACTGGGCGCTCCCGCGCTCGACGGCTACCCTCTGCCCACTCCGGACACATCCCCGCTGG
ATGGCGTGGAGCAGGACCCGGCTTTCTTTGCAGCCCCGCTGCCAGGGGACTGCCCGGCGGCCGGCACCTA
CACTTACGCTCCAGTCTCGGACTATGCAGTGTCCGTAGAGCCGCCCGCTGGCCCCATGCGAGTGGGGCCG
GACCCCTCGGGCCCTGCGATGCCGGGGATCCTGGCGCCCCCCAGCGCTCTGCACCTGTACTACGGCGCGA
TGGGCTCGCCCGCCGCAAGTGCGGGGCGCGGTTTCCACGCGCAACCCCAGCAGCCGCTGCAACCGCAGGC
AGAGCTCCTAGGGGAGGTGGACCGCACGGAATTCGAACAGTATCTGCCCTTTGTGTATAAGCCCGAGATG
GGTCTTCCCTACCAGGGACACGACTGCGGAGTGAACCTCTAA
